>Addgene plasmid #226747 | pAG491 | addgene full sequence | sequence record 450277 | Addgene NGS Result
GAACTTAGATCATTATATAATACAGTAGCAACCCTCTATTGTGTGCATCAAAGGATAGAGATAAAAGACA
CCAAGGAAGCTTTAGACAAGATAGAGGAAGAGCAAAACAAAAGTAAGACCACCGCACAGCAAGCGGCCGG
CCGCTGATCTTCAGACCTGGAGGAGGAGATATGAGGGACAATTGGAGAAGTGAATTATATAAATATAAAG
TAGTAAAAATTGAACCATTAGGAGTAGCACCCACCAAGGCAAAGAGAAGAGTGGTGCAGAGAGAAAAAAG
AGCAGTGGGAATAGGAGCTTTGTTCCTTGGGTTCTTGGGAGCAGCAGGAAGCACTATGGGCGCAGCGTCA
ATGACGCTGACGGTACAGGCCAGACAATTATTGTCTGGTATAGTGCAGCAGCAGAACAATTTGCTGAGGG
CTATTGAGGCGCAACAGCATCTGTTGCAACTCACAGTCTGGGGCATCAAGCAGCTCCAGGCAAGAATCCT
GGCTGTGGAAAGATACCTAAAGGATCAACAGCTCCTGGGGATTTGGGGTTGCTCTGGAAAACTCATTTGC
ACCACTGCTGTGCCTTGGAATGCTAGTTGGAGTAATAAATCTCTGGAACAGATTTGGAATCACACGACCT
GGATGGAGTGGGACAGAGAAATTAACAATTACACAAGCTTAATACACTCCTTAATTGAAGAATCGCAAAA
CCAGCAAGAAAAGAATGAACAAGAATTATTGGAATTAGATAAATGGGCAAGTTTGTGGAATTGGTTTAAC
ATAACAAATTGGCTGTGGTATATAAAATTATTCATAATGATAGTAGGAGGCTTGGTAGGTTTAAGAATAG
TTTTTGCTGTACTTTCTATAGTGAATAGAGTTAGGCAGGGATATTCACCATTATCGTTTCAGACCCACCT
CCCAACCCCGAGGGGACCCGACAGGCCCGAAGGAATAGAAGAAGAAGGTGGAGAGAGAGACAGAGACAGA
TCCATTCGATTAGTGAACGGATCGGCACTGCGTGCGCCAATTCTGCAGACAAATGGCAGTATTCATCCAC
AATTTTAAAAGAAAAGGGGGGATTGGGGGGTACAGTGCAGGGGAAAGAATAGTAGACATAATAGCAACAG
ACATACAAACTAAAGAATTACAAAAACAAATTACAAAAATTCAAAATTTTCGGGTTTATTACAGGGACAG
CAGAGATCCAGTTTGGTTAGTACCGGGCCCGCTCTAGAGATCCGACGCGCCATCTCTAGGCCCGCGCCGG
CCCCCTCGCACGGACTTGTGGGAGAAGCTCGGCTACTCCCCTGCCCCGGTTAATTTGCATATAATATTTC
CTAGTAACTATAGAGGCTTAATGTGCGATAAAAGACAGATAATCTGTTCTTTTTAATACTAGCTACATTT
TACATGATAGGCTTGGATTTCTATAACTTCGTATAGCATACATTATACGAAGTTATAAACAGCACAAAAG
GAAACTCACCCTAACTGTAAAGTAATTGTGTGTTTTGAGACTATAAGTATCCCTTGGAGAACCACCTTGT
TGGACCGGCTCACCGGGTCGCTGTTTCAGAGCTAAGCACAAGAGTGCATAGCAAGTTGAAATAAGGCTAG
TCCGTTTACAACTTGAAAAAGTGGCACCCGAGTCGGGTGCTTTTTTTGCTCGAATCTACACTCAGCTATG
GCGCGCCCCAAGGTCGGGCAGGAAGAGGGCCTATTTCCCATGATTCCTTCATATTTGCATATACGATACA
AGGCTGTTAGAGAGATAATTGGAATTAATTTGACTGTAAACACAAAGATATTAGTACAAAATACGTGACG
TAGAAAGTAATAATTTCTTGGGTAGTTTGCAGTTTTAAAATTATGTTTTAAAATGGACTATCATATGCTT
ACCGTAACTTGAAAGTATTTCGATTTCTTGGCTTTATATATCTTGTGGAAAGCCAGAAACATGGGGCTCA
CCGGGTCGCTTGGGTTTAAGAGCTAAGCTGGAAACAGCATAGCAAGTTTAAATAAGGCTAGTCCGTTATC
AACTTGAAAAAGTGGCACCGAGTCGGTGCTTTTTTTCTCGAGTACTAGGATCCATTAGGCGGCCGCCGGG
AGGTGGTCCCTGCAGTTACGCCAATGATAACCCCCGCCAGAAAAATCTTAGTAGCCTTCCCTTTTTGTTT
TCCGTGCCCCAACTCGGCGGATTGACTCGGCCCCTTCCGGAAACACCCGAATCAACTTCTAGTCAAATTA
TTGTTCACGCCGCAATGACCCACCCCTGGCCCGCGTCTGTGGAACTGACCCCTGGTGTACAGGAGAGTTC
GCTGCTGAAAGTGGTCCCAAAGGGGTACTAGTTTTTAAGCTCCCAACTCCCCCTCCCCCAGCGTCTGGAG
GATTCCACACCCTCGCACCGCAGGGGCGAGGAAGTGGGCGGAGTCCGGTTTTGGCGCCAGCCGCTGAGGC
TGCCAAGCAGAAAAGCCACCGCTGAGGAGACTCCGGTCACTGTCCTCGCCCCGCCTCCCCCTTCCCTCCC
CTTGGGGACCACCGGGCGCCACGCCGCGAACGGTAAGTGCCGCGGTCGTCGGCGCCTCCGCCCTCCCCCT
AGGGCCCCAATTCCCAGCGGGCGCGGCGCGCGGCCCCTCCCCCCGCCGGGCGCGCGCCCGCTGCCCCGCC
CTTCGTGGCCGCCCGGCGTGGGCGGTGCCACCCCTCCCCCCGGCGGCCCCGCGCGCAGCTCCCGGCTCCC
TCCCCCTTCGGATGTGGCTTGAGCTGTAGGCGCGGAGATGCATGTGCCCGTCAGTGGGCAGAGCGCACAT
CGCCCACAGTCCCCGAGAAGTTGGGGGGAGGGGTCGGCAATTGAACCGGTGCCTAGAGAAGGTGGCGCGG
GGTAAACTGGGAAAGTGATGTCGTGTACTGGCTCCGCCTTTTTCCCGAGGGTGGGGGAGAACCGTATATA
AGTGCAGTAGTCGCCGTGAACGTTCTTTTTCGCAACGGGTTTGCCGCCAGAACACAGGTAAGTGCCGTGT
GTGGTTCCCGCGGGCCTGGCCTCTTTACGGGTTATGGCCCTTGCGTGCCTTGAATTACTTCCACCTGGCT
GCAGTACGTGATTCTTGATCCCGAGCTTCGGGTTGGAAGTGGGTGGGAGAGTTCGAGGCCTTGCGCTTAA
GGAGCCCCTTCGCCTCGTGCTTGAGTTGAGGCCTGGCCTGGGCGCTGGGGCCGCCGCGTGCGAATCTGGT
GGCACCTTCGCGCCTGTCTCGCTGCTTTCGATAAGTCTCTAGCCATTTAAAATTTTTGATGACCTGCTGC
GACGCTTTTTTTCTGGCAAGATAGTCTTGTAAATGCGGGCCAAGATCTGCACACTGGTATTTCGGTTTTT
GGGGCCGCGGGCGGCGACGGGGCCCGTGCGTCCCAGCGCACATGTTCGGCGAGGCGGGGCCTGCGAGCGC
GGCCACCGAGAATCGGACGGGGGTAGTCTCAAGCTGGCCGGCCTGCTCTGGTGCCTGGCCTCGCGCCGCC
GTGTATCGCCCCGCCCTGGGCGGCAAGGCTGGCCCGGTCGGCACCAGTTGCGTGAGCGGAAAGATGGCCG
CTTCCCGGCCCTGCTGCAGGGAGCTCAAAATGGAGGACGCGGCGCTCGGGAGAGCGGGCGGGTGAGTCAC
CCACACAAAGGAAAAGGGCCTTTCCGTCCTCAGCCGTCGCTTCATGTGACTCCACGGAGTACCGGGCGCC
GTCCAGGCACCTCGATTAGTTCTCGCGCTTTTGGAGTACGTCGTCTTTAGGTTGGGGGGAGGGGTTTTAT
GCGATGGAGTTTCCCCACACTGAGTGGGTGGAGACTGAAGTTAGGCCAGCTTGGCACTTGATGTAATTCT
CCTTGGAATTTGCCCTTTTTGAGTTTGGATCTTGGTTCATTCTCAAGCCTCAGACAGTGGTTCAAAGTTT
TTTTCTTCCATTTCAGGTGTCGTGAGCTAGCCCACCATGACCGAGTACAAGCCCACGGTGCGCCTCGCCA
CCCGCGACGACGTCCCCCGGGCCGTACGCACCCTCGCCGCCGCGTTCGCCGACTACCCCGCCACGCGCCA
CACCGTCGACCCGGACCGCCACATCGAGCGGGTCACCGAGCTGCAAGAACTCTTCCTCACGCGCGTCGGG
CTCGACATCGGCAAGGTGTGGGTCGCGGACGACGGCGCCGCGGTGGCGGTCTGGACCACGCCGGAGAGCG
TCGAAGCGGGGGCGGTGTTCGCCGAGATCGGCCCGCGCATGGCCGAGTTGAGCGGTTCCCGGCTGGCCGC
GCAGCAACAGATGGAAGGCCTCCTGGCGCCGCACCGGCCCAAGGAGCCCGCGTGGTTCCTGGCCACCGTC
GGCGTCTCGCCCGACCACCAGGGCAAGGGTCTGGGCAGCGCCGTCGTGCTCCCCGGAGTGGAGGCGGCCG
AGCGCGCCGGGGTGCCCGCCTTCCTGGAGACCTCCGCGCCCCGCAACCTCCCCTTCTACGAGCGGCTCGG
CTTCACCGTCACCGCCGACGTCGAGGTGCCCGAAGGACCGCGCACCTGGTGCATGACCCGCAAGCCCGGT
GCCTAAAATTCGTCGAGGGACCTAATAACTTCGTATAGCATACATTATACGAAGTTATACATGTTTAAGG
GTTCCGGTTCCACTAGGTACAATTCGATATCAAGCTTATCGATAATCAACCTCTGGATTACAAAATTTGT
GAAAGATTGACTGGTATTCTTAACTATGTTGCTCCTTTTACGCTATGTGGATACGCTGCTTTAATGCCTT
TGTATCATGCTATTGCTTCCCGTATGGCTTTCATTTTCTCCTCCTTGTATAAATCCTGGTTGCTGTCTCT
TTATGAGGAGTTGTGGCCCGTTGTCAGGCAACGTGGCGTGGTGTGCACTGTGTTTGCTGACGCAACCCCC
ACTGGTTGGGGCATTGCCACCACCTGTCAGCTCCTTTCCGGGACTTTCGCTTTCCCCCTCCCTATTGCCA
CGGCGGAACTCATCGCCGCCTGCCTTGCCCGCTGCTGGACAGGGGCTCGGCTGTTGGGCACTGACAATTC
CGTGGTGTTGTCGGGGAAATCATCGTCCTTTCCTTGGCTGCTCGCCTGTGTTGCCACCTGGATTCTGCGC
GGGACGTCCTTCTGCTACGTCCCTTCGGCCCTCAATCCAGCGGACCTTCCTTCCCGCGGCCTGCTGCCGG
CTCTGCGGCCTCTTCCGCGTCTTCGCCTTCGCCCTCAGACGAGTCGGATCTCCCTTTGGGCCGCCTCCCC
GCATCGATACCGTCGACCTCGATCGAGACCTAGAAAAACATGGAGCAATCACAAGTAGCAATACAGCAGC
TACCAATGCTGATTGTGCCTGGCTAGAAGCACAAGAGGAGGAGGAGGTGGGTTTTCCAGTCACACCTCAG
GTACCTTTAAGACCAATGACTTACAAGGCAGCTGTAGATCTTAGCCACTTTTTAAAAGAAAAGGGGGGAC
TGGAAGGGCTAATTCACTCCCAACGAAGACAAGATATCCTTGATCTGTGGATCTACCACACACAAGGCTA
CTTCCCTGATTGGCAGAACTACACACCAGGGCCAGGGATCAGATATCCACTGACCTTTGGATGGTGCTAC
AAGCTAGTACCAGTTGAGCAAGAGAAGGTAGAAGAAGCCAATGAAGGAGAGAACACCCGCTTGTTACACC
CTGTGAGCCTGCATGGGATGGATGACCCGGAGAGAGAAGTATTAGAGTGGAGGTTTGACAGCCGCCTAGC
ATTTCATCACATGGCCCGAGAGCTGCATCCGGACTGTACTGGGTCTCTCTGGTTAGACCAGATCTGAGCC
TGGGAGCTCTCTGGCTAACTAGGGAACCCACTGCTTAAGCCTCAATAAAGCTTGCCTTGAGTGCTTCAAG
TAGTGTGTGCCCGTCTGTTGTGTGACTCTGGTAACTAGAGATCCCTCAGACCCTTTTAGTCAGTGTGGAA
AATCTCTAGCAGCATGTGAGCAAAAGGCCAGCAAAAGGCCAGGAACCGTAAAAAGGCCGCGTTGCTGGCG
TTTTTCCATAGGCTCCGCCCCCCTGACGAGCATCACAAAAATCGACGCTCAAGTCAGAGGTGGCGAAACC
CGACAGGACTATAAAGATACCAGGCGTTTCCCCCTGGAAGCTCCCTCGTGCGCTCTCCTGTTCCGACCCT
GCCGCTTACCGGATACCTGTCCGCCTTTCTCCCTTCGGGAAGCGTGGCGCTTTCTCATAGCTCACGCTGT
AGGTATCTCAGTTCGGTGTAGGTCGTTCGCTCCAAGCTGGGCTGTGTGCACGAACCCCCCGTTCAGCCCG
ACCGCTGCGCCTTATCCGGTAACTATCGTCTTGAGTCCAACCCGGTAAGACACGACTTATCGCCACTGGC
AGCAGCCACTGGTAACAGGATTAGCAGAGCGAGGTATGTAGGCGGTGCTACAGAGTTCTTGAAGTGGTGG
CCTAACTACGGCTACACTAGAAGAACAGTATTTGGTATCTGCGCTCTGCTGAAGCCAGTTACCTTCGGAA
AAAGAGTTGGTAGCTCTTGATCCGGCAAACAAACCACCGCTGGTAGCGGTGGTTTTTTTGTTTGCAAGCA
GCAGATTACGCGCAGAAAAAAAGGATCTCAAGAAGATCCTTTGATCTTTTCTACGGGGTCTGACGCTCAG
TGGAACGAAAACTCACGTTAAGGGATTTTGGTCATGAGATTATCAAAAAGGATCTTCACCTAGATCCTTT
TAAATTAAAAATGAAGTTTTAAATCAATCTAAAGTATATATGAGTAAACTTGGTCTGACAGTTACCAATG
CTTAATCAGTGAGGCACCTATCTCAGCGATCTGTCTATTTCGTTCATCCATAGTTGCCTGACTCCCCGTC
GTGTAGATAACTACGATACGGGAGGGCTTACCATCTGGCCCCAGTGCTGCAATGATACCGCGAGACCCAC
GCTCACCGGCTCCAGATTTATCAGCAATAAACCAGCCAGCCGGAAGGGCCGAGCGCAGAAGTGGTCCTGC
AACTTTATCCGCCTCCATCCAGTCTATTAATTGTTGCCGGGAAGCTAGAGTAAGTAGTTCGCCAGTTAAT
AGTTTGCGCAACGTTGTTGCCATTGCTACAGGCATCGTGGTGTCACGCTCGTCGTTTGGTATGGCTTCAT
TCAGCTCCGGTTCCCAACGATCAAGGCGAGTTACATGATCCCCCATGTTGTGCAAAAAAGCGGTTAGCTC
CTTCGGTCCTCCGATCGTTGTCAGAAGTAAGTTGGCCGCAGTGTTATCACTCATGGTTATGGCAGCACTG
CATAATTCTCTTACTGTCATGCCATCCGTAAGATGCTTTTCTGTGACTGGTGAGTACTCAACCAAGTCAT
TCTGAGAATAGTGTATGCGGCGACCGAGTTGCTCTTGCCCGGCGTCAATACGGGATAATACCGCGCCACA
TAGCAGAACTTTAAAAGTGCTCATCATTGGAAAACGTTCTTCGGGGCGAAAACTCTCAAGGATCTTACCG
CTGTTGAGATCCAGTTCGATGTAACCCACTCGTGCACCCAACTGATCTTCAGCATCTTTTACTTTCACCA
GCGTTTCTGGGTGAGCAAAAACAGGAAGGCAAAATGCCGCAAAAAAGGGAATAAGGGCGACACGGAAATG
TTGAATACTCATACTCTTCCTTTTTCAATATTATTGAAGCATTTATCAGGGTTATTGTCTCATGAGCGGA
TACATATTTGAATGTATTTAGAAAAATAAACAAATAGGGGTTCCGCGCACATTTCCCCGAAAAGTGCCAC
CTGACGTCGACGGATCGGGAGATCTCCCGATCCCCTATGGTGCACTCTCAGTACAATCTGCTCTGATGCC
GCATAGTTAAGCCAGTATCTGCTCCCTGCTTGTGTGTTGGAGGTCGCTGAGTAGTGCGCGAGCAAAATTT
AAGCTACAACAAGGCAAGGCTTGACCGACAATTGCATGAAGAATCTGCTTAGGGTTAGGCGTTTTGCGCT
GCTTCGCGATGTACGGGCCAGATATACGCGTTGACATTGATTATTGACTAGTTATTAATAGTAATCAATT
ACGGGGTCATTAGTTCATAGCCCATATATGGAGTTCCGCGTTACATAACTTACGGTAAATGGCCCGCCTG
GCTGACCGCCCAACGACCCCCGCCCATTGACGTCAATAATGACGTATGTTCCCATAGTAACGCCAATAGG
GACTTTCCATTGACGTCAATGGGTGGAGTATTTACGGTAAACTGCCCACTTGGCAGTACATCAAGTGTAT
CATATGCCAAGTACGCCCCCTATTGACGTCAATGACGGTAAATGGCCCGCCTGGCATTATGCCCAGTACA
TGACCTTATGGGACTTTCCTACTTGGCAGTACATCTACGTATTAGTCATCGCTATTACCATGGTGATGCG
GTTTTGGCAGTACATCAATGGGCGTGGATAGCGGTTTGACTCACGGGGATTTCCAAGTCTCCACCCCATT
GACGTCAATGGGAGTTTGTTTTGGCACCAAAATCAACGGGACTTTCCAAAATGTCGTAACAACTCCGCCC
CATTGACGCAAATGGGCGGTAGGCGTGTACGGTGGGAGGTCTATATAAGCAGCGCGTTTTGCCTGTACTG
GGTCTCTCTGGTTAGACCAGATCTGAGCCTGGGAGCTCTCTGGCTAACTAGGGAACCCACTGCTTAAGCC
TCAATAAAGCTTGCCTTGAGTGCTTCAAGTAGTGTGTGCCCGTCTGTTGTGTGACTCTGGTAACTAGAGA
TCCCTCAGACCCTTTTAGTCAGTGTGGAAAATCTCTAGCAGTGGCGCCCGAACAGGGACTTGAAAGCGAA
AGGGAAACCAGAGGAGCTCTCTCGACGCAGGACTCGGCTTGCTGAAGCGCGCACGGCAAGAGGCGAGGGG
CGGCGACTGGTGAGTACGCCAAAAATTTTGACTAGCGGAGGCTAGAAGGAGAGAGATGGGTGCGAGAGCG
TCAGTATTAAGCGGGGGAGAATTAGATCGCGATGGGAAAAAATTCGGTTAAGGCCAGGGGGAAAGAAAAA
ATATAAATTAAAACATATAGTATGGGCAAGCAGGGAGCTAGAACGATTCGCAGTTAATCCTGGCCTGTTA
GAAACATCAGAAGGCTGTAGACAAATACTGGGACAGCTACAACCATCCCTTCAGACAGGATCAGAA
Features (pLannotate 1.2.2; 23 found; start..end, strand, type, name):
    293..526     +  misc_feature   RRE: The Rev response element (RRE) of HIV-1 allows for Rev-dependent mRNA export from the nucleus to the cytoplasm.
    903..1003    +  CDS            Rev (fragment): human immunodeficiency virus 1 (HIV-1) Rev protein; rev; enhances nuclear export of unspliced and incompletely spliced viral mRNAs
   1053..1170    +  misc_feature   cPPT/CTS: central polypurine tract and central termination sequence of HIV-1
   1423..1456    +  protein_bind   loxP: Cre-mediated recombination occurs in the 8-bp core sequence (GCATACAT). Cre recombinase
   1705..1942    +  promoter       U6 promoter: RNA polymerase III promoter for human U6 snRNA
   1992..2059    +  misc_RNA       tracrRNA (fragment): trans-activating CRISPR RNA for the Streptococcus pyogenes CRISPR/Cas9 system
   2774..3945    +  promoter       EF-1α promoter: strong constitutive promoter for human elongation factor EF-1α
   3957..4554    +  CDS            PuroR (fragment): puromycin N-acetyltransferase; pac from Streptomyces alboniger; confers resistance to puromycin
   4575..4608    +  protein_bind   loxP: Cre-mediated recombination occurs in the 8-bp core sequence (GCATACAT). Cre recombinase
   4641..4664    +  misc_feature   MCS (fragment): pBluescript multiple cloning site
   4664..5252    +  misc_feature   WPRE: woodchuck hepatitis virus posttranscriptional regulatory element
   5253..5272    +  misc_feature   MCS (fragment): pBluescript multiple cloning site
   5274..5774    +  CDS            nef (fragment): NEF_HV1LA - Experimental evidence at protein level: Swiss-Prot protein existence level 1. Extracellular Nef protein targets CD4(+) T-lymphocytes for apoptosis by interacting with CXCR4 surface receptors. From Human immunodeficiency virus type 1 group M subtype B (isolate Lai) (HIV-1).
   5781..5961    +  LTR            5' LTR (truncated): truncated 5' long terminal repeat (LTR) from HIV-1
   6023..6611    -  rep_origin     ori: high-copy-number ColE1/pMB1/pBR322/pUC origin of replication
   6782..7642    -  CDS            AmpR: β-lactamase; bla; confers resistance to ampicillin, carbenicillin, and related antibiotics
   7643..7747    -  promoter       AmpR promoter: bla
   7806..7858    -  misc_feature   bom (fragment): basis of mobility region from pBR322
   8013..8392    +  enhancer       CMV enhancer: human cytomegalovirus immediate early enhancer
   8393..8592    +  promoter       CMV promoter: human cytomegalovirus (CMV) immediate early promoter
   8610..8790    +  LTR            5' LTR (truncated): truncated 5' long terminal repeat (LTR) from HIV-1
   8837..8962    +  misc_feature   HIV-1 Ψ: packaging signal of human immunodeficiency virus type 1
   8946..118     +  CDS            HIV-1 gag (fragment) (across the origin): gag protein from human immunodeficiency virus 1; gag
