[The description below was written by a language model from this plasmid's Addgene catalogue record and pLannotate feature annotations shown in this document.]
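Description:
pAG491 is a lentiviral transfer plasmid built on the pCRISPRia-V2 backbone that carries two guide RNAs directed against human MTCH2 (also known as SLC25A50 or MIMP) for CRISPR interference knockdown. It is propagated in E. coli as a high-copy plasmid through a ColE1/pUC-type origin and selected with ampicillin via the β-lactamase gene. The use of a recombination-deficient stable strain is consistent with the repeated LTR sequences in the vector.

The viral portion has a CMV enhancer/promoter fused to a truncated HIV-1 5' LTR, which drives genomic RNA transcription in packaging cells. This is followed by the Ψ packaging signal with a partial gag sequence, the Rev response element for Rev-dependent nuclear export, and the cPPT/CTS. A second truncated LTR, preceded by a nef-derived fragment, closes the provirus. Within this frame, a human U6 RNA polymerase III promoter sits upstream of a Cas9 guide scaffold annotated as an S. pyogenes tracrRNA fragment. The catalogue describes a dual-guide design, but the feature table annotates only one U6 promoter and one scaffold. The roughly 700 bp unannotated stretch before the EF-1α promoter may hold the second guide cassette, though the record does not say so.

Downstream, the EF-1α promoter drives a puromycin N-acetyltransferase gene for selecting transduced mammalian cells, and a WPRE enhances transcript expression. Two loxP sites in the same orientation flank the guide and puromycin cassettes, so Cre could in principle excise them. The plasmid encodes no Cas9, so it is meant for cells already expressing a dCas9-based repressor. It was deposited with studies of MTCH2's role in inserting proteins into the mitochondrial outer membrane.
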