Addgene plasmid #226747: pAG491
Purpose: CRISPRi guide RNA against MTCH2 (dual guide)
Depositing lab: Jonathan Weissman. Depositing organization: Whitehead Institute for Biomedical Research. Publication: MTCH2 is a mitochondrial outer membrane protein insertase. Guna A, Stevens TA, Inglis AJ, Replogle JM, Esantsi TK, Muthukumar G, Shaffer KCL, Wang ML, Pogson AN, Jones JJ, Lomenick B, Chou TF, Weissman JS, Voorhees RM. Science. 2022 Oct 21;378(6617):317-322. doi: 10.1126/science.add1856. Epub 2022 Oct 20. PubMed 36264797.
Backbone
  Vector backbone: pCRISPRia-V2
  Vector type: Lentiviral
Growth in bacteria
  Bacterial resistance: Ampicillin, 100 μg/mL
  Growth temperature: 37°C
  Growth strain: NEB Stable
  Copy number: High Copy
Gene/Insert
  Gene/Insert name: MTCH2
  gRNA/shRNA sequence: GACCGGCTCACCGGGTCGCT; GGGCTCACCGGGTCGCTTGG
  Species: H. sapiens (human)
  Insert size (bp): 20
  Entrez Gene: MTCH2 (a.k.a. HSPC032, MIMP, SLC25A50)
  Cloning method: Restriction Enzyme; 5′ cloning site Unknown (unknown if destroyed); 3′ cloning site Unknown (unknown if destroyed)
Terms and licenses: Academic/Nonprofit Terms; Industry Terms: Not Available to Industry
Depositor comments: Please also see the paper Triaging of α-helical proteins to the mitochondrial outer membrane by distinct chaperone machinery based on substrate topology, Mol Cell . 2024 Mar 21;84(6):1101-1119.e9. doi: 10.1016/j.molcel.2024.01.028. Epub 2024 Feb 29. https://pubmed.ncbi.nlm.nih.gov/38428433/
How to cite: pAG491 was a gift from Jonathan Weissman (Addgene plasmid # 226747 ; http://n2t.net/addgene:226747 ; RRID:Addgene_226747)
